>Addgene plasmid #123430 | TRBV7-1 | addgene full sequence | sequence record 244964 | Addgene NGS Result
TCGCGCGTTTCGGTGATGACGGTGAAAACCTCTGACACATGCAGCTCCCGGAGACGGTCACAGCTTGTCT
GTAAGCGGATGCCGGGAGCAGACAAGCCCGTCAGGGCGCGTCAGCGGGTGTTGGCGGGTGTCGGGGCTGG
CTTAACTATGCGGCATCAGAGCAGATTGTACTGAGAGTGCACCATATGCGGTGTGAAATACCGCACAGAT
GCGTAAGGAGAAAATACCGCATCAGGCGCCATTCGCCATTCAGGCTGCGCAACTGTTGGGAAGGGCGATC
GGTGCGGGCCTCTTCGCTATTACGCCAGCTGGCGAAAGGGGGATGTGCTGCAAGGCGATTAAGTTGGGTA
ACGCCAGGGTTTTCCCAGTCACGACGTTGTAAAACGACGGCCAGAGAATTCGAGCTCGGTACCTCGCGAA
TACATCTAGATGGGGATCCACCGGTCGCCACCATGGGCACAAGGCTCCTCTGCTGGGCAGCCATATGTCT
CCTGGGGGCAGATCACACAGGTGCTGGAGTCTCCCAGTCCCTGAGACACAAGGTAGCAAAGAAGGGAAAG
GATGTAGCTCTCAGATATGATCCAATTTCAGGTCATAATGCCCTTTATTGGTACCGACAGAGCCTGGGGC
AGGGCCTGGAGTTTCCAATTTACTTCCAAGGCAAGGATGCAGCAGACAAATCGGGGCTTCCCCGTGATCG
GTTCTCTGCACAGAGGTCTGAGGGATCCATCTCCACTCTGAAGTTCCAGCGCACACAGCAGGGGGACTTG
GCTGTGTATGAGACCTAAGGTGGTGGTGGTTCTGGTTCTGGTTCTGGTGGTGGTTCTGGTGGTGGTCTCT
TGACCCTGCCGTGTACCAGCTGAGAGACTCTAAATCCAGTGACAAGTCTGTCTGCCTATTCACCGATTTT
GATTCTCAAACAAATGTGTCACAAAGTAAGGATTCTGATGTGTATATCACAGACAAAACTGTGCTAGACA
TGAGGTCTATGGACTTCAAGAGCAACAGTGCTGTGGCCTGGAGCAACAAATCTGACTTTGCATGTGCAAA
CGCCTTCAACAACAGCATTATTCCAGAAGACACCTTCTTCCCCAGCCCAGAAAGTTCCTGTGATGTCAAG
CTGGTCGAGAAAAGCTTTGAAACAGATACGAACCTAAACTTTCAAAACCTGTCAGTGATTGGGTTCCGAA
TCCTCCTCCTGAAAGTGGCCGGGTTTAATCTGCTCATGACGCTGCGGCTGTGGTCCAGCTAAAGCGGCCG
CGTCGACAATCAAATCGGATCCCGGGCCCGTCGACTGCAGAGGCCTGCATGCAAGCTTGGTGTAATCATG
GTCATAGCTGTTTCCTGTGTGAAATTGTTATCCGCTCACAATTCCACACAACATACGAGCCGGAAGCATA
AAGTGTAAAGCCTGGGGTGCCTAATGAGTGAGCTAACTCACATTAATTGCGTTGCGCTCACTGCCCGCTT
TCCAGTCGGGAAACCTGTCGTGCCAGCTGCATTAATGAATCGGCCAACGCGCGGGGAGAGGCGGTTTGCG
TATTGGGCGCTCTTCCGCTTCCTCGCTCACTGACTCGCTGCGCTCGGTCGTTCGGCTGCGGCGAGCGGTA
TCAGCTCACTCAAAGGCGGTAATACGGTTATCCACAGAATCAGGGGATAACGCAGGAAAGAACATGTGAG
CAAAAGGCCAGCAAAAGGCCAGGAACCGTAAAAAGGCCGCGTTGCTGGCGTTTTTCCATAGGCTCCGCCC
CCCTGACGAGCATCACAAAAATCGACGCTCAAGTCAGAGGTGGCGAAACCCGACAGGACTATAAAGATAC
CAGGCGTTTCCCCCTGGAAGCTCCCTCGTGCGCTCTCCTGTTCCGACCCTGCCGCTTACCGGATACCTGT
CCGCCTTTCTCCCTTCGGGAAGCGTGGCGCTTTCTCATAGCTCACGCTGTAGGTATCTCAGTTCGGTGTA
GGTCGTTCGCTCCAAGCTGGGCTGTGTGCACGAACCCCCCGTTCAGCCCGACCGCTGCGCCTTATCCGGT
AACTATCGTCTTGAGTCCAACCCGGTAAGACACGACTTATCGCCACTGGCAGCAGCCACTGGTAACAGGA
TTAGCAGAGCGAGGTATGTAGGCGGTGCTACAGAGTTCTTGAAGTGGTGGCCTAACTACGGCTACACTAG
AAGAACAGTATTTGGTATCTGCGCTCTGCTGAAGCCAGTTACCTTCGGAAAAAGAGTTGGTAGCTCTTGA
TCCGGCAAACAAACCACCGCTGGTAGCGGTGGTTTTTTTGTTTGCAAGCAGCAGATTACGCGCAGAAAAA
AAGGATCTCAAGAAGATCCTTTGATCTTTTCTACGGGGTCTGACGCTCAGTGGAACGAAAACTCACGTTA
AGGGATTTTGGTCATGAGATTATCAAAAAGGATCTTCACCTAGATCCTTTTAAATTAAAAATGAAGTTTT
AAATCAAGCCCAATCTGAATAATGTTACAACCAATTAACCAATTCTGATTAGAAAAACTCATCGAGCATC
AAATGAAACTGCAATTTATTCATATCAGGATTATCAATACCATATTTTTGAAAAAGCCGTTTCTGTAATG
AAGGAGAAAACTCACCGAGGCAGTTCCATAGGATGGCAAGATCCTGGTATCGGTCTGCGATTCCGACTCG
TCCAACATCAATACAACCTATTAATTTCCCCTCGTCAAAAATAAGGTTATCAAGTGAGAAATCACCATGA
GTGACGACTGAATCCGGTGAGAATGGCAAAAGTTTATGCATTTCTTTCCAGACTTGTTCAACAGGCCAGC
CATTACGCTCGTCATCAAAATCACTCGCATCAACCAAACCGTTATTCATTCGTGATTGCGCCTGAGCGAG
ACGAAATACGCGATCGCTGTTAAAAGGACAATTACAAACAGGAATCGAATGCAACCGGCGCAGGAACACT
GCCAGCGCATCAACAATATTTTCACCTGAATCAGGATATTCTTCTAATACCTGGAATGCTGTTTTTCCGG
GGATCGCAGTGGTGAGTAACCATGCATCATCAGGAGTACGGATAAAATGCTTGATGGTCGGAAGAGGCAT
AAATTCCGTCAGCCAGTTTAGTCTGACCATCTCATCTGTAACATCATTGGCAACGCTACCTTTGCCATGT
TTCAGAAACAACTCTGGCGCATCGGGCTTCCCATACAAGCGATAGATTGTCGCACCTGATTGCCCGACAT
TATCGCGAGCCCATTTATACCCATATAAATCAGCATCCATGTTGGAATTTAATCGCGGCCTCGACGTTTC
CCGTTGAATATGGCTCATAACACCCCTTGTATTACTGTTTATGTAAGCAGACAGTTTTATTGTTCATGAT
GATATATTTTTATCTTGTGCAATGTAACATCAGAGATTTTGAGACACGGGCCAGAGCTGCA
Features (pLannotate 1.2.2; 11 found; start..end, strand, type, name):
    137..236     +  misc_feature   bom (fragment): basis of mobility region from pBR322
    242..399     -  CDS            lacZα (fragment): LacZα fragment of β-galactosidase; lacZ fragment
    453..779     +  CDS            TRBV7-1 (fragment): TVB71_HUMAN - Experimental evidence at protein level: Swiss-Prot protein existence level 1. Probable non-functional open reading frame (ORF) of V region of the variable domain of T cell receptor (TR) beta chain (PubMed:24600447). Non-functional ORF generally cannot participate to the synthesis of a productive T cell receptor (TR) chain due to altered V-(D)-J or switch recombination and/or splicing site (at mRNA level) and/or conserved amino acid change (protein level) (PubMed:9619395). Alpha-beta T cell receptors are antigen specific receptors which are essential to the immune response and are
    842..1249    +  CDS            TRAC: TRAC_HUMAN - Also known as TCRA. Experimental evidence at protein level: Swiss-Prot protein existence level 1. Constant region of T cell receptor (TR) alpha chain (PubMed:24600447). Alpha-beta T cell receptors are antigen specific receptors which are essential to the immune response and are present on the cell surface of T lymphocytes. Recognize peptide-major histocompatibility (MH) (pMH) complexes that are displayed by antigen presenting cells (APC), a prerequisite for efficient T cell adaptive immunity against pathogens (PubMed:25493333). Binding of alpha-beta TR to pMH complex initiates TR-
   1355..1371    -  protein_bind   lac operator: The lac repressor binds to the lac operator to inhibit transcription in E. coli. This inhibition can be relieved by adding lactose or isopropyl-β-D-thiogalactopyranoside (IPTG). lac repressor encoded by lacI
   1379..1409    -  promoter       lac promoter: promoter for the E. coli lac operon
   1424..1445    -  protein_bind   CAP binding site: CAP binding activates transcription in the presence of cAMP. E. coli catabolite activator protein
   1458..1550    -  CDS            lacI (fragment): lac repressor; lacI; The lac repressor binds to the lac operator to inhibit transcription in E. coli. This inhibition can be relieved by adding lactose or isopropyl-β-D-thiogalactopyranoside (IPTG).
   1733..2321    -  rep_origin     ori: high-copy-number ColE1/pMB1/pBR322/pUC origin of replication
   2499..3308    -  CDS            KanR: aminoglycoside phosphotransferase; aph(3')-Ia; confers resistance to kanamycin in bacteria or G418 (Geneticin®) in eukaryotes
   3415..35      +  CDS            rop (fragment) (across the origin): Rop protein, which maintains plasmids at low copy number; rop
