[The description below was written by a language model from this plasmid's Addgene catalogue record and pLannotate feature annotations shown in this document.]
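Description:
TRBV7-1 is a small (about 3.4 kb) bacterial cloning plasmid built on the pUC57-kanamycin backbone. It serves as a sequence module for assembling T-cell receptor (TCR) constructs rather than as an expression vector in its own right, despite the "Bacterial Expression" catalogue label. It is propagated in E. coli at high copy from a ColE1/pUC-type origin and selected with kanamycin through the aph(3')-Ia aminoglycoside phosphotransferase gene. The other backbone annotations are typical pUC remnants: a lac promoter with its operator and CAP binding site, a partial lacZα, and short fragments of lacI, rop and the pBR322 bom region.

The insert is the wild-type human TRBV7-1 gene segment, which encodes a variable (V) region of the TCR beta chain. The annotation notes that TRBV7-1 is regarded as a probable non-functional open reading frame that generally does not contribute to a productive beta chain. The feature table also detects a TRAC coding sequence, the TCR alpha-chain constant region, a short distance downstream on the same strand. The catalogue entry does not mention this element, so its role in the design cannot be stated from the record. Both segments lie opposite in orientation to the lac promoter, and no eukaryotic promoter, tag or reporter is annotated.

The depositor lists Golden Gate as the cloning method and "construction of TCR" as the purpose. This suggests the plasmid is one member of a V-segment library from which fragments are combined by type IIS restriction assembly into full-length TCR chains for specificity and avidity studies, although the restriction sites themselves are not annotated.
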