Addgene plasmid #123430: TRBV7-1
Purpose: construction of TCR
Depositing lab: Catherine Wu. Depositing organization: Dana-Farber Cancer Institute. Publication: A cloning and expression system to probe T-cell receptor specificity and assess functional avidity to neoantigens. Hu Z, Anandappa AJ, Sun J, Kim J, Leet DE, Bozym DJ, Chen C, Williams L, Shukla SA, Zhang W, Tabbaa D, Steelman S, Olive O, Livak KJ, Kishi H, Muraguchi A, Guleria I, Stevens J, Lane WJ, Burkhardt UE, Fritsch EF, Neuberg D, Ott PA, Keskin DB, Hacohen N, Wu CJ. Blood. 2018 Nov 1;132(18):1911-1921. doi: 10.1182/blood-2018-04-843763. Epub 2018 Aug 27. PubMed 30150207.
Backbone
  Vector backbone: pUC57-kanamycin
  Vector type: Bacterial Expression
Growth in bacteria
  Bacterial resistance: Kanamycin, 50 μg/mL
  Growth temperature: 37°C
  Growth strain: DH5alpha
  Copy number: High Copy
Gene/Insert
  Gene/Insert name: TRBV7-1
  Species: H. sapiens (human)
  Mutation: WT
  Entrez Gene: TRBV7-1 (a.k.a. TCRBV6S7P, TCRBV7S1, TRBV71)
  Cloning method: Unknown
Terms and licenses: Academic/Nonprofit Terms; Industry Terms: Not Available to Industry
Depositor comments: Cloning Method: Golden Gate.
How to cite: TRBV7-1 was a gift from Catherine Wu (Addgene plasmid # 123430 ; http://n2t.net/addgene:123430 ; RRID:Addgene_123430)
